>Addgene plasmid #30498 | Beclin-BATS | addgene partial sequence | sequence record 35505 | 30498 with hrGFP-F
GAGGCGGCTTCGTGGAGCAGCACGAGACCGCCATCGCCCAGCTGACCAGCCTGGGCAAGCCCCTGGGCAG
CCTGCACGAGTGGGTGGAGCTCGAAGGGTCTAAGACGTCCAACAACAGCACCATGCAGGTGAGCTTCGTG
TGCCAGCGCTGCAGCCAGCCCCTGAAACTGGACACGAGTTTCAAGATCCTGGACCGTGTCACCATCCAGG
AACTCACAGCTCCATTACTTACCACAGCCCAGGCGAAACCAGGAGAGACCCAGGAGGAAGAGACTAACTC
AGGAGAGGAGCCATTTATTGAAACTCCTCGCCAGGATGGTGTCTCTCGCAGATTCATCCCCCCAGCCAGG
ATGATGTCCACAGAAAGTGCCAACAGCTTCACTCTGATTGGGGAGGCATCTGATGGCGGCACCATGGAGA
ACCTCAGCCGAAGACTGAAGGTCACTGGGGACCTTTTTGACATCATGTCGGGCNNGACAGATGTGGATCA
CCCACTCTGTGAGGAATGCACAGATACTCTTTTAGACCAGCTGGACACTCAGCTCAACGTCACTGAAAAT
GAGTGTCAGAACTACAAACGCTGTTTGGAGATCTTAGAGCAAATGAATGAGGATGACAGTGAACAGTTAC
AGATGGAGCTAAAGGAGCTGGCACTAGAGGAGGAGAGGCTGATCCAGGAGCTGGAAGACGTGGAAAAGAA
CCGCAAGATAGTGGCAGAAAATCTCGAGAAGGTCCAGGCTGAGGCTGAGAGACTGGATCAGGAGGAAGCT
CAGTATCAGAGAGAATACAGTGAATTTAAACGACAGCAGCTGGAGCTGGATGATGAGCTGAAGAGTGTTG
AAAACCAGATGCGTTATGCCCAGACGCAGCTGGATAAGCTGAANAAAAC
