>Addgene plasmid #30498 | Beclin-BATS | addgene partial sequence | sequence record 36740 | hBeclin-F 5'-AGGTTGAGAAAGGCGAGACA
GGATGGATGTGGAGAAGGCAAGATTGAAGACACAGGAGGCAGTGGCGGCTCCTATTCCATCAAAACCCAG
TTTAACTCTGAGGAGCAGTGGACAAAAGCTCTCAAGTTCATGCTGACGAATCTTAAGTGGGGTCTTGCTT
GGGTGTCCTCACAATTTTATAACAAAGAAGCTTCGAATTCGGCTGGAGAATCAGATGAGAGCGGAGATGA
GCGCGTCAGCGATGAAGAAACCGACCTGGGCACAGACTGGGAGAACTTGCCTAGTCCCCGGTTTTGTGAT
ATCCCTTCCCAGTCTGTGGAAGTCTCCCAGAGTCAGAGCACCCAGGCGTCCCCACCCATCGCGAGCAGCA
GTGCAGGTGGGATGATCTCCTCTGCAGCAGCCTCGGTGACCTCCTGGTTTAAAGCTTACACTGGACACCG
TTCGAATTCTGCAGTCGACGACTACAAAGACCATGACGGTGATTATAAAGATCATGACATCGACTACAAG
GATGACGATGACAAGTAGGGATCCACCGGATCTAGATAATAGGGTACCAGGTAAGTGTACCCAATTCGCC
CTATAGTGAGTCGTATTACAATTCACTCGATCGCCCTTCCCAACAGTTGCGCAGCCTGAATGGCGAATGG
AGATCCAATTTTTAAGTGTATAATGTGTTAAACTACTGATTCTAATTGTTTGTGTATTTTAGATTCACAG
TCCCAAGGCTCATTTCAGGCCCCTCAGTCCTCACAGTCTGTTCATGATCATAATCAGCCATACCACATTT
GTAGAGGTTTTACTTGCTTTAAAAAACCTCCCACACCTCCCCCTGAACCTGAAACATAAAATGAATGCAA
TTGTTGTTGTTAACTTGTTTATTGCAGCTTATAATGGTTACAAATAAAGCAATAGCATCACAAATTTCAC
AAATAAAGCATTTT
