[The description below was written by a language model from this plasmid's Addgene catalogue record.]
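Description:
Beclin-BATS is a mammalian expression plasmid built on the phrGFP-N1 backbone (Agilent Technologies; about 4.3 kb without insert). It is propagated in E. coli as a high-copy plasmid under ampicillin selection. The record provides catalogue fields only, with no feature table, so the promoter driving expression, the polyadenylation signal, the bacterial origin and any mammalian selection marker are not stated.

The roughly 1.6 kb human insert, cloned between BglII and BamHI sites that both remain intact, encodes a chimeric protein. It joins Beclin 1 (BECN1, also known as ATG6) to residues 413–492 of Barkor (ATG14/ATG14L). This C-terminal segment of Barkor corresponds to the BATS domain referred to in the plasmid's name. According to the record, the fusion carries humanized Renilla GFP (hrGFP) supplied by the backbone at the N terminus and a 3xFlag epitope at the C terminus of the insert. The product can therefore be followed by fluorescence microscopy in live or fixed cells, and detected or immunoprecipitated with anti-Flag reagents.

The associated study concerns autophagosome targeting and membrane curvature sensing by Barkor/Atg14(L). In that context, grafting the Barkor C-terminal region onto Beclin 1 suits experiments asking whether this segment alone can direct a heterologous autophagy protein to autophagosomal membranes. Such experiments would typically use transient transfection of mammalian cells and imaging of GFP localization, although the record does not spell out the intended experiments in detail.
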