Addgene plasmid #30498: Beclin-BATS
Depositing lab: Qing Zhong. Depositing organization: University of California, Berkeley. Publication: Autophagosome targeting and membrane curvature sensing by Barkor/Atg14(L). Fan W, Nassiri A, Zhong Q. Proc Natl Acad Sci U S A. 2011 May 10;108(19):7769-74. doi: 10.1073/pnas.1016472108. Epub 2011 Apr 25. PubMed 21518905.
Backbone
  Vector backbone: phrGFP-N1
  Backbone manufacturer: Agilent Technologies
  Backbone size w/o insert (bp): 4300
  Vector type: Mammalian Expression
Growth in bacteria
  Bacterial resistance: Ampicillin, 100 μg/mL
  Growth temperature: 37°C
  Growth strain: DH5alpha
  Copy number: High Copy
Gene/Insert
  Gene/Insert name: Beclin, Barkor (alt name: ATG6; ATG14L/ATG14)
  Species: H. sapiens (human)
  Insert size (bp): 1592
  Mutation: Beclin 1 + 413-492 aa of Barkor
  GenBank ID: AF139131 KIAA0831
  Entrez Gene: BECN1 (a.k.a. ATG6, VPS30, beclin1); ATG14 (a.k.a. ATG14L, BARKOR, KIAA0831)
  Tag / fusion protein: hrGFP (N terminal on backbone); 3xFlag (C terminal on insert)
  Cloning method: Restriction Enzyme; 5′ cloning site BglII (not destroyed); 3′ cloning site BamHI (not destroyed)
  Sequencing primers: 5′ CAGCTGACCAGCCTGGGCAAG; 3′ TAATACGACTCACTATAGGG
Terms and licenses: Academic/Nonprofit Terms; Industry Terms: Not Available to Industry
How to cite: Beclin-BATS was a gift from Qing Zhong (Addgene plasmid # 30498 ; http://n2t.net/addgene:30498 ; RRID:Addgene_30498)
